Addgene plasmid #103545: LSB-hsa-miR-4707-5p
Purpose: Used to sense miRNA activity using fluorescence based tools. hsa-miR-4707-5p target in 3' UTR of of mKate. miRNA activity can be measured by the repression of mKate2 relative to EBFP2 fluorescent proteins . Plasmid is inherently unstable; please see Depositor Comments
Depositing lab: Ron Weiss. Depositing organization: Massachusetts Institute of Technology. Publication: A mixed antagonistic/synergistic miRNA repression model enables accurate predictions of multi-input miRNA sensor activity. Gam JJ, Babb J, Weiss R. Nat Commun. 2018 Jun 22;9(1):2430. doi: 10.1038/s41467-018-04575-0. PubMed 29934631.
Backbone
  Vector backbone: Low Sensor Backbone (LSB)
  Vector type: Mammalian Expression, Synthetic Biology
Growth in bacteria
  Bacterial resistance: Ampicillin and Kanamycin, 100 & 50 μg/mL
  Growth temperature: 30°C
  Growth strain: NEB Stable
  Copy number: High Copy
Gene/Insert
  Gene/Insert name: hsa-miR-4707-5p target
  Species: H. sapiens (human)
  Entrez Gene: MIR4707 (a.k.a. mir-4707)
  Promoter: EF-1a
  Cloning method: Gibson Cloning
Terms and licenses: Academic/Nonprofit Terms; Industry Terms: Not Available to Industry
Depositor comments: Please note that this plasmid is inherently unstable due to a repeating poly A element. We recommend performing a diagnostic digest on multiple colonies upon receipt. The depositors would like to note the presence of several discrepancies between the depositor sequence and physical plasmid sequence. In particular, the sequences upstream and downstream of the puromycin coding region have 10 bp insertions which do not affect the ability to perform puromycin selection. The sequences for those regions within the physical plasmids are as follows: Upstream of Puro: GAATTCGACCGCCTGTCTCAAGGTGCCACC; Downstream of Puro: GCTTTGAGACTACGCGTGAATTCACTCCTC. Please contact if you are interested in this plasmid prior to placing an order.
How to cite: LSB-hsa-miR-4707-5p was a gift from Ron Weiss (Addgene plasmid # 103545 ; http://n2t.net/addgene:103545 ; RRID:Addgene_103545)
