[The description below was written by a language model from this plasmid's Addgene catalogue record and pLannotate feature annotations shown in this document.]
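Description:
LSB-hsa-miR-4707-5p is a mammalian expression plasmid of about 11 kb, built on the Low Sensor Backbone (LSB) as a fluorescent sensor for activity of the human microRNA hsa-miR-4707-5p. It is propagated in E. coli from a high-copy ColE1/pUC-type origin and carries both a β-lactamase (ampicillin) gene and an aph(3')-Ia kanamycin resistance gene, with dual selection recorded. Fragments of a lac promoter/operator region remain as backbone remnants.

The payload consists of two parallel transcription units in the same orientation. Each is driven by the human EF-1α core promoter with its intron A and terminated by a rabbit β-globin polyadenylation signal. Gateway attB4, attB1 and attB2 scars flank the promoter and coding segments. The first unit encodes the red fluorescent protein mKate2, and according to the catalogue entry the miR-4707-5p target site lies in its 3' UTR; the target is not annotated in the feature table, but an unannotated gap lies between the attB2 site after mKate2 and the β-globin-derived sequence. The second unit encodes the blue protein EBFP2 without a target site and serves as an internal reference for delivery and expression. When the miRNA is active in transfected cells, the mKate2 transcript is repressed, so activity is read as reduced mKate2 fluorescence relative to EBFP2.

A puromycin N-acetyltransferase gene with its own β-globin poly(A) signal allows puromycin selection in mammalian cells, although no promoter is annotated directly upstream of it. The depositor notes that the repeated poly(A) elements make the plasmid inherently unstable. The depositor also notes that the physical plasmid differs from the deposited sequence by short insertions flanking the puromycin coding region, which do not impair selection.
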