Features (pLannotate 1.2.2; 28 found; start..end, strand, type, name):
     87..675     -  rep_origin     ori: high-copy-number ColE1/pMB1/pBR322/pUC origin of replication
    846..1706    -  CDS            AmpR: β-lactamase; bla; confers resistance to ampicillin, carbenicillin, and related antibiotics
   1707..1778    -  promoter       AmpR promoter: bla
   1857..2456    +  CDS            PuroR: puromycin N-acetyltransferase; pac from Streptomyces alboniger; confers resistance to puromycin
   2461..2541    +  CDS            HBB (fragment): HBB_PONPY - Experimental evidence at transcript level: Swiss-Prot protein existence level 2. Involved in oxygen transport from the lung to the various peripheral tissues. From Pongo pygmaeus (Bornean orangutan).
   2612..2667    +  polyA_signal   β-globin poly(A) signal: rabbit β-globin polyadenylation signal (Gil and Proudfoot, 1987)
   3646..3666    +  protein_bind   attB4: mutant version of attB; core recombination site for the Gateway® BP reaction BP Clonase™
   3734..3945    +  promoter       EF-1α core promoter: core promoter for human elongation factor EF-1α
   3946..4884    +  intron         EF-1α intron A: intron upstream of the start codon of human EF-1α
   4911..4931    +  protein_bind   attB1: mutant version of attB; core recombination site for the Gateway® BP reaction BP Clonase™
   4951..5646    +  CDS            mKate2: mKate2 is a basic (constitutively fluorescent) red fluorescent protein published in 2009, derived from Entacmaea quadricolor. It is reported to be a rapidly-maturing monomer with moderate acid sensitivity.
   5666..5690    -  protein_bind   attB2: mutant version of attB; recombination site for the Gateway® BP reaction BP Clonase™
   5838..5912    +  CDS            HBB (fragment): HBB_PONPY - Experimental evidence at transcript level: Swiss-Prot protein existence level 2. Involved in oxygen transport from the lung to the various peripheral tissues. From Pongo pygmaeus (Bornean orangutan).
   5983..6038    +  polyA_signal   β-globin poly(A) signal: rabbit β-globin polyadenylation signal (Gil and Proudfoot, 1987)
   6422..6447    +  misc_feature   SA: splice acceptor site
   7119..7139    +  protein_bind   attB4: mutant version of attB; core recombination site for the Gateway® BP reaction BP Clonase™
   7207..7418    +  promoter       EF-1α core promoter: core promoter for human elongation factor EF-1α
   7419..8357    +  intron         EF-1α intron A: intron upstream of the start codon of human EF-1α
   8384..8404    +  protein_bind   attB1: mutant version of attB; core recombination site for the Gateway® BP reaction BP Clonase™
   8415..9131    +  CDS            EBFP2: EBFP2 is a basic (constitutively fluorescent) blue fluorescent protein published in 2007, derived from Aequorea victoria. It is reported to be a rapidly-maturing monomer with moderate acid sensitivity.
   9139..9163    -  protein_bind   attB2: mutant version of attB; recombination site for the Gateway® BP reaction BP Clonase™
   9167..9247    +  CDS            HBB (fragment): HBB_PONPY - Experimental evidence at transcript level: Swiss-Prot protein existence level 2. Involved in oxygen transport from the lung to the various peripheral tissues. From Pongo pygmaeus (Bornean orangutan).
   9318..9373    +  polyA_signal   β-globin poly(A) signal: rabbit β-globin polyadenylation signal (Gil and Proudfoot, 1987)
   9756..9778    -  protein_bind   lac operator (fragment): The lac repressor binds to the lac operator to inhibit transcription in E. coli. This inhibition can be relieved by adding lactose or isopropyl-β-D-thiogalactopyranoside (IPTG). lac repressor encoded by lacI
   9782..9812    -  promoter       lac promoter: promoter for the E. coli lac operon
   9827..9848    -  protein_bind   CAP binding site: CAP binding activates transcription in the presence of cAMP. E. coli catabolite activator protein
   9861..9900    -  CDS            lacI (fragment): lac repressor; lacI; The lac repressor binds to the lac operator to inhibit transcription in E. coli. This inhibition can be relieved by adding lactose or isopropyl-β-D-thiogalactopyranoside (IPTG).
  10073..10882   +  CDS            KanR: aminoglycoside phosphotransferase; aph(3')-Ia; confers resistance to kanamycin in bacteria or G418 (Geneticin®) in eukaryotes
>Addgene plasmid #103545 | LSB-hsa-miR-4707-5p | depositor full sequence | sequence record 196138 | Full Sequence
AATTGAGGGGATAACGCAGGAAAGAACATGTGAGCAAAAGGCCAGCAAAAGGCCAGGAACCGTAAAAAGG
CCGCGTTGCTGGCGTTTTTCCATAGGCTCCGCCCCCCTGACGAGCATCACAAAAATCGACGCTCAAGTCA
GAGGTGGCGAAACCCGACAGGACTATAAAGATACCAGGCGTTTCCCCCTGGAAGCTCCCTCGTGCGCTCT
CCTGTTCCGACCCTGCCGCTTACCGGATACCTGTCCGCCTTTCTCCCTTCGGGAAGCGTGGCGCTTTCTC
ATAGCTCACGCTGTAGGTATCTCAGTTCGGTGTAGGTCGTTCGCTCCAAGCTGGGCTGTGTGCACGAACC
CCCCGTTCAGCCCGACCGCTGCGCCTTATCCGGTAACTATCGTCTTGAGTCCAACCCGGTAAGACACGAC
TTATCGCCACTGGCAGCAGCCACTGGTAACAGGATTAGCAGAGCGAGGTATGTAGGCGGTGCTACAGAGT
TCTTGAAGTGGTGGCCTAACTACGGCTACACTAGAAGAACAGTATTTGGTATCTGCGCTCTGCTGAAGCC
AGTTACCTTCGGAAAAAGAGTTGGTAGCTCTTGATCCGGCAAACAAACCACCGCTGGTAGCGGTGGTTTT
TTTGTTTGCAAGCAGCAGATTACGCGCAGAAAAAAAGGATCTCAAGAAGATCCTTTGATCTTTTCTACGG
GGTCTGACGCTCAGTGGAACGAAAACTCACGTTAAGGGATTTTGGTCATGAGATTATCAAAAAGGATCTT
CACCTAGATCCTTTTAAATTAAAAATGAAGTTTTAAATCAATCTAAAGTATATATGAGTAAACTTGGTCT
GACAGTTACCAATGCTTAATCAGTGAGGCACCTATCTCAGCGATCTGTCTATTTCGTTCATCCATAGTTG
CCTGACTCCCCGTCGTGTAGATAACTACGATACGGGAGGGCTTACCATCTGGCCCCAGTGCTGCAATGAT
ACCGCGAGAACCACGCTCACCGGCTCCAGATTTATCAGCAATAAACCAGCCAGCCGGAAGGGCCGAGCGC
AGAAGTGGTCCTGCAACTTTATCCGCCTCCATCCAGTCTATTAATTGTTGCCGGGAAGCTAGAGTAAGTA
GTTCGCCAGTTAATAGTTTGCGCAACGTTGTTGCCATTGCTACAGGCATCGTGGTGTCACGCTCGTCGTT
TGGTATGGCTTCATTCAGCTCCGGTTCCCAACGATCAAGGCGAGTTACATGATCCCCCATGTTGTGCAAA
AAAGCGGTTAGCTCCTTCGGTCCTCCGATCGTTGTCAGAAGTAAGTTGGCCGCAGTGTTATCACTCATGG
TTATGGCAGCACTGCATAATTCTCTTACTGTCATGCCATCCGTAAGATGCTTTTCTGTGACTGGTGAGTA
CTCAACCAAGTCATTCTGAGAATAGTGTATGCGGCGACCGAGTTGCTCTTGCCCGGCGTCAATACGGGAT
AATACCGCGCCACATAGCAGAACTTTAAAAGTGCTCATCATTGGAAAACGTTCTTCGGGGCGAAAACTCT
CAAGGATCTTACCGCTGTTGAGATCCAGTTCGATGTAACCCACTCGTGCACCCAACTGATCTTCAGCATC
TTTTACTTTCACCAGCGTTTCTGGGTGAGCAAAAACAGGAAGGCAAAATGCCGCAAAAAAGGGAATAAGG
GCGACACGGAAATGTTGAATACTCATACTCTTCCTTTTTCAATATTATTGAAGCATTTATCAGGGTTATT
GTCTCATGAGCGGATACATATTTGAATGTAGCTCCGAATTTCTCGAGGGCTTGTCGACGACGGCGGTCTC
CGTCGTCAGGATCATGAATTCGACCCGCCTGCCACCATGACCGAGTACAAGCCCACGGTGCGCCTCGCCA
CCCGCGACGACGTCCCCCGGGCCGTACGCACCCTCGCCGCCGCGTTCGCCGACTACCCCGCCACGCGCCA
CACCGTCGACCCGGACCGCCACATCGAGCGGGTCACCGAGCTGCAAGAACTCTTCCTCACGCGCGTCGGG
CTCGACATCGGCAAGGTGTGGGTCGCGGACGACGGCGCCGCGGTGGCGGTCTGGACCACGCCGGAGAGCG
TCGAAGCGGGGGCGGTGTTCGCCGAGATCGGCCCGCGCATGGCCGAGTTGAGCGGTTCCCGGCTGGCCGC
GCAGCAACAGATGGAAGGCCTCCTGGCGCCGCACCGGCCCAAGGAGCCCGCGTGGTTCCTGGCCACCGTC
GGCGTCTCGCCCGACCACCAGGGCAAGGGTCTGGGCAGCGCCGTCGTGCTCCCCGGAGTGGAGGCGGCCG
AGCGCGCCGGGGTGCCCGCCTTCCTGGAGACATCCGCGCCCCGCAACCTCCCCTTCTACGAGCGGCTCGG
CTTCACCGTCACCGCCGACGTCGAGGTGCCCGAAGGACCGCGCACCTGGTGCATGACCCGCAAGCCCGGT
GCCTGATACGCGTGAATTCACTCCTCAGGTGCAGGCTGCCTATCAGAAGGTGGTGGCTGGTGTGGCCAAT
GCCCTGGCTCACAAATACCACTGAGATCTTTTTCCCTCTGCCAAAAATTATGGGGACATCATGAAGCCCC
TTGAGCATCTGACTTCTGGCTAATAAAGGAAATTTATTTTCATTGCAATAGTGTGTTGGAATTTTTTGTG
TCTCTCACTCGGAAGGACATATGGGAGGGCAAATCATTTAAAACATCAGAATGAGTATTTGGTTTAGAGT
TTGGCAACATATGCCCATATGCTGGCTGCCATGAACAAAGGTTGGCTATAAAGAGGTCATCAGTATATGA
AACAGCCCCCTGCTGTCCATTCCTTATTCCATAGAAAAGCCTTGACTTGAGGTTAGATTTTTTTTATATT
TTGTTTTGTGTTATTTTTTTCTTTAACATCCCTAAAATTTTCCTTACATGTTTTACTAGCCAGATTTTTC
CTCCTCTCCTGACTACTCCCAGTCATAGCTGTCCCTCTTCTCTTATGGAGATCCCTCGACCTGCAGCCCA
AGCTTGAATTCTCTAGAATTACCCTGTTATCCCTATGCTTGGTTTACCGAGCTCTTATTGGTTTTCAAAC
TTCATTGACTGTGCCCAACGCGCCTGGGAGCTCACGGGGACAGCCCCCCCCCAAAGCCCCCAGGGATGTA
ATTACGTCCCTCCCCCGCTAGGGGGCAGCAGCGAGCCGCCCGGGGCTCCGCTCCGGTCCGGCGCTCCCCC
CGCATCCCCGAGCCGGCAGCGTGCGGGGACAGCCCGGGCACGGGGAAGGTGGCACGGGATCGCTTTCCTC
TGAACGCTTCTCGCTGCTCTTTGAGCCTGCAGACACCTGGGGGGATACGGGGAAAAAGCTAGGCTGAAAG
ACCGGTTCTTAGAATGACACGCGCCTGGGAGCTCACGGGGACAGCCCCCCCCCAAAGCCCCCAGGGATGT
AATTACGTCCCTCCCCCGCTAGGGGGCAGCAGCGAGCCGCCCGGGGCTCCGCTCCGGTCCGGCGCTCCCC
CCGCATCCCCGAGCCGGCAGCGTGCGGGGACAGCCCGGGCACGGGGAAGGTGGCACGGGATCGCTTTCCT
CTGAACGCTTCTCGCTGCTCTTTGAGCCTGCAGACACCTGGGGGGATACGGGGAAAAAGCTAACTTCTGA
GACGACAACTTTGTATAGAAAAGTTGGCTCCGAATTCGCCCTTGACAGCAGAGATCCAGTTTGGTTAATT
AATTGGCTCCGGTGCCCGTCAGTGGGCAGAGCGCACATCGCCCACAGTCCCCGAGAAGTTGTGGGGAGGG
GTCGGCAATTGAACCGGTGCCTAGAGAAGGTGGCGCGGGGTAAACTGGGAAAGTGATGTCGTGTACTGGC
TCCGCCTTTTTCCCGAGGGTGGGGGAGAACCGTATATAAGTGCAGTAGTCGCCGTGAACGTTCTTTTTCG
CAACGGGTTTGCCGCCAGAACACAGGTAAGTGCCGTGTGTGGTTCCCGCGGGCCTGGCCTCTTTACGGGT
TATGGCCCTTGCGTGCCTTGAATTACTTCCACCTGGCTGCAGTACGTGATTCTTGATCCCGAGCTTCGGG
TTGGAAGTGGGTGGGAGAGTTCGAGGCCTTGCGCTTAAGGAGCCCCTTCGCCTCGTGCTTGAGTTGAGGC
CTGGCCTGGGCGCTGGGGCCGCCGCGTGCGAATCTGGTGGCACCTTCGCGCCTGTCTCGCTGCTTTCGAT
AAGTCTCTAGCCATTTAAAATTTTTGATGACCTGCTGCGACGCTTTTTTTCTGGCAAGATAGTCTTGTAA
ATGCGGGCCAAGATCTGCACACTGGTATTTCGGTTTTTGGGGCCGCGGGCGGCGACGGGGCCCGTGCGTC
CCAGCGCACATGTTCGGCGAGGCGGGGCCTGCGAGCGCGGCCACCGAGAATCGGACGGGGGTAGTCTCAA
GCTGGCCGGCCTGCTCTGGTGCCTGGCCTCGCGCCGCCGTGTATCGCCCCGCCCTGGGCGGCAAGGCTGG
CCCGGTCGGCACCAGTTGCGTGAGCGGAAAGATGGCCGCTTCCCGGCCCTGCTGCAGGGAGCTCAAAATG
GAGGACGCGGCGCTCGGGAGAGCGGGCGGGTGAGTCACCCACACAAAGGAAAAGGGCCTTTCCGTCCTCA
GCCGTCGCTTCATGTGACTCCACGGAGTACCGGGCGCCGTCCAGGCACCTCGATTAGTTCTCGAGCTTTT
GGAGTACGTCGTCTTTAGGTTGGGGGGAGGGGTTTTATGCGATGGAGTTTCCCCACACTGAGTGGGTGGA
GACTGAAGTTAGGCCAGCTTGGCACTTGATGTAATTCTCCTTGGAATTTGCCCTTTTTGAGTTTGGATCT
TGGTTCATTCTCAAGCCTCAGACAGTGGTTCAAAGTTTTTTTCTTCCATTTCAGGTGTCGTGAGAAGGGC
GAATTCGACCCAAGTTTGTACAAAAAAGCAGGCTGGATCCAGGTGCCACCATGGTGAGCGAGCTGATTAA
GGAGAACATGCACATGAAGCTGTACATGGAGGGCACCGTGAACAACCACCACTTCAAGTGCACATCCGAG
GGCGAAGGCAAGCCCTACGAGGGCACCCAGACCATGAGAATCAAGGCGGTCGAGGGCGGCCCTCTCCCCT
TCGCCTTCGACATCCTGGCTACCAGCTTCATGTACGGCAGCAAAACCTTCATCAACCACACCCAGGGCAT
CCCCGACTTCTTTAAGCAGTCCTTCCCCGAGGGCTTCACATGGGAGAGAGTCACCACATACGAAGATGGG
GGCGTGCTGACCGCTACCCAGGACACCAGCCTCCAGGACGGCTGCCTCATCTACAACGTCAAGATCAGAG
GGGTGAACTTCCCATCCAACGGCCCTGTGATGCAGAAGAAAACACTCGGCTGGGAGGCCTCCACCGAGAC
ACTGTACCCCGCTGACGGCGGCCTGGAAGGCAGAGCCGACATGGCCCTGAAGCTCGTGGGCGGGGGCCAC
CTGATCTGCAACCTTAAGACCACATACAGATCCAAGAAACCCGCTAAGAACCTCAAGATGCCCGGCGTCT
ACTATGTGGACAGGAGACTGGAAAGAATCAAGGAGGCCGACAAAGAGACATACGTCGAGCAGCACGAGGT
GGCTGTGGCCAGATACTGCGACCTCCCTAGCAAACTGGGGCACAAACTTAATTGAGAATTCTACCACCCA
GCTTTCTTGTACAAAGTGGTACGTCTCAAGACCAGAGGTCTCTGCTTTCTTCTGCCCAGAACCCGCCCGC
GCCGGGGCCCAGAACCCGCCCGCGCCGGGGCCCAGAACCCGCCCGCGCCGGGGCCCAGAACCCGCCCGCG
CCGGGGCCAACCAGAAGAGACCTGTGCTTCACTCCTCAGGTGCAGGCTGCCTATCAGAAGGTGGTGGCTG
GTGTGGCCAATGCCCTGGCTCACAAATACCACTGAGATCTTTTTCCCTCTGCCAAAAATTATGGGGACAT
CATGAAGCCCCTTGAGCATCTGACTTCTGGCTAATAAAGGAAATTTATTTTCATTGCAATAGTGTGTTGG
AATTTTTTGTGTCTCTCACTCGGAAGGACATATGGGAGGGCAAATCATTTAAAACATCAGAATGAGTATT
TGGTTTAGAGTTTGGCAACATATGCCCATATGCTGGCTGCCATGAACAAAGGTTGGCTATAAAGAGGTCA
TCAGTATATGAAACAGCCCCCTGCTGTCCATTCCTTATTCCATAGAAAAGCCTTGACTTGAGGTTAGATT
TTTTTTATATTTTGTTTTGTGTTATTTTTTTCTTTAACATCCCTAAAATTTTCCTTACATGTTTTACTAG
CCAGATTTTTCCTCCTCTCCTGACTACTCCCAGTCATAGCTGTCCCTCTTCTCTTATGGAGATCCCGAGC
GGTGCGTTTTTATGCTTGTAGTATTGTATAATGTTTTTAAGATCCAAGCTTCTGACCTCTTCTCTTCCTC
CCACAGGGCCTCGAGACAATTGCATCGATGGTACCAGTGAAAGTCTGCAATGAATTCGAGTTGGCGCGCC
TGTCATTCTAAATCTCTCTTTCAGCCTAAAGCTTTTTCCCCGTATCCCCCCAGGTGTCTGCAGGCTCAAA
GAGCAGCGAGAAGCGTTCAGAGGAAAGCGATCCCGTGCCACCTTCCCCGTGCCCGGGCTGTCCCCGCACG
CTGCCGGCTCGGGGATGCGGGGGGAGCGCCGGACCGGAGCGGAGCCCCGGGCGGCTCGCTGCTGCCCCCT
AGCGGGGGAGGGACGTAATTACATCCCTGGGGGCTTTGGGAGGGGGCTGTCCCCGTGAGCTCCCAGGCGC
GCCTGTCATTCTAAATCTCTCTTTCAGCCTAAAGCTTTTTCCCCGTATCCCCCCAGGTGTCTGCAGGCTC
AAAGAGCAGCGAGAAGCGTTCAGAGGAAAGCGATCCCGTGCCACCTTCCCCGTGCCCGGGCTGTCCCCGC
ACGCTGCCGGCTCGGGGATGCGGGGGGAGCGCCGGACCGGAGCGGAGCCCCGGGCGGCTCGCTGCTGCCC
CCTAGCGGGGGAGGGACGTAATTACATCCCTGGGGGCTTTGGGGGGGGGCTGTCCCCGTGAGCTCCCAGG
CGCGCCAACTCGGTACCGTATCGATGTCGACGTTAACGCTAGTGATATCAACTTTGTATAGAAAAGTTGG
CTCCGAATTCGCCCTTGACAGCAGAGATCCAGTTTGGTTAATTAATTGGCTCCGGTGCCCGTCAGTGGGC
AGAGCGCACATCGCCCACAGTCCCCGAGAAGTTGTGGGGAGGGGTCGGCAATTGAACCGGTGCCTAGAGA
AGGTGGCGCGGGGTAAACTGGGAAAGTGATGTCGTGTACTGGCTCCGCCTTTTTCCCGAGGGTGGGGGAG
AACCGTATATAAGTGCAGTAGTCGCCGTGAACGTTCTTTTTCGCAACGGGTTTGCCGCCAGAACACAGGT
AAGTGCCGTGTGTGGTTCCCGCGGGCCTGGCCTCTTTACGGGTTATGGCCCTTGCGTGCCTTGAATTACT
TCCACCTGGCTGCAGTACGTGATTCTTGATCCCGAGCTTCGGGTTGGAAGTGGGTGGGAGAGTTCGAGGC
CTTGCGCTTAAGGAGCCCCTTCGCCTCGTGCTTGAGTTGAGGCCTGGCCTGGGCGCTGGGGCCGCCGCGT
GCGAATCTGGTGGCACCTTCGCGCCTGTCTCGCTGCTTTCGATAAGTCTCTAGCCATTTAAAATTTTTGA
TGACCTGCTGCGACGCTTTTTTTCTGGCAAGATAGTCTTGTAAATGCGGGCCAAGATCTGCACACTGGTA
TTTCGGTTTTTGGGGCCGCGGGCGGCGACGGGGCCCGTGCGTCCCAGCGCACATGTTCGGCGAGGCGGGG
CCTGCGAGCGCGGCCACCGAGAATCGGACGGGGGTAGTCTCAAGCTGGCCGGCCTGCTCTGGTGCCTGGC
CTCGCGCCGCCGTGTATCGCCCCGCCCTGGGCGGCAAGGCTGGCCCGGTCGGCACCAGTTGCGTGAGCGG
AAAGATGGCCGCTTCCCGGCCCTGCTGCAGGGAGCTCAAAATGGAGGACGCGGCGCTCGGGAGAGCGGGC
GGGTGAGTCACCCACACAAAGGAAAAGGGCCTTTCCGTCCTCAGCCGTCGCTTCATGTGACTCCACGGAG
TACCGGGCGCCGTCCAGGCACCTCGATTAGTTCTCGAGCTTTTGGAGTACGTCGTCTTTAGGTTGGGGGG
AGGGGTTTTATGCGATGGAGTTTCCCCACACTGAGTGGGTGGAGACTGAAGTTAGGCCAGCTTGGCACTT
GATGTAATTCTCCTTGGAATTTGCCCTTTTTGAGTTTGGATCTTGGTTCATTCTCAAGCCTCAGACAGTG
GTTCAAAGTTTTTTTCTTCCATTTCAGGTGTCGTGAGAAGGGCGAATTCGACCCAAGTTTGTACAAAAAA
GCAGGCTCGCCACCATGGTGAGCAAGGGCGAGGAGCTGTTCACCGGGGTGGTGCCCATCCTGGTCGAGCT
GGACGGCGACGTAAACGGCCACAAGTTCAGCGTGAGGGGCGAGGGCGAGGGCGATGCCACCAACGGCAAG
CTGACCCTGAAGTTCATCTGCACCACCGGCAAGCTGCCCGTGCCCTGGCCCACCCTCGTGACCACCCTGA
GCCACGGCGTGCAGTGCTTCGCCCGCTACCCCGACCACATGAAGCAGCACGACTTCTTCAAGTCCGCCAT
GCCCGAAGGCTACGTCCAGGAGCGCACCATCTTCTTCAAGGACGACGGCACCTACAAGACCCGCGCCGAG
GTGAAGTTCGAGGGCGACACCCTAGTGAACCGCATCGAGCTGAAGGGCGTCGACTTCAAGGAGGACGGCA
ACATCCTGGGGCACAAGCTGGAGTACAACTTCAACAGCCACAACATCTATATCATGGCCGTCAAGCAGAA
GAACGGCATCAAGGTGAACTTCAAGATCCGCCACAACGTGGAGGACGGCAGCGTGCAGCTCGCCGACCAC
TACCAGCAGAACACCCCCATCGGCGACGGCCCCGTGCTGCTGCCCGACAGCCACTACCTGAGCACCCAGT
CCGTGCTGAGCAAAGACCCCAACGAGAAGCGCGATCACATGGTCCTGCTGGAGTTCCGCACCGCCGCCGG
GATCACTCTCGGCATGGACGAGCTGTACAAGTAATACCACCCAGCTTTCTTGTACAAAGTGGTACGCGTG
AATTCACTCCTCAGGTGCAGGCTGCCTATCAGAAGGTGGTGGCTGGTGTGGCCAATGCCCTGGCTCACAA
ATACCACTGAGATCTTTTTCCCTCTGCCAAAAATTATGGGGACATCATGAAGCCCCTTGAGCATCTGACT
TCTGGCTAATAAAGGAAATTTATTTTCATTGCAATAGTGTGTTGGAATTTTTTGTGTCTCTCACTCGGAA
GGACATATGGGAGGGCAAATCATTTAAAACATCAGAATGAGTATTTGGTTTAGAGTTTGGCAACATATGC
CCATATGCTGGCTGCCATGAACAAAGGTTGGCTATAAAGAGGTCATCAGTATATGAAACAGCCCCCTGCT
GTCCATTCCTTATTCCATAGAAAAGCCTTGACTTGAGGTTAGATTTTTTTTATATTTTGTTTTGTGTTAT
TTTTTTCTTTAACATCCCTAAAATTTTCCTTACATGTTTTACTAGCCAGATTTTTCCTCCTCTCCTGACT
ACTCCCAGTCATAGCTGTCCCTCTTCTCTTATGGAGATCCCTCGACCTGCAGCCCAAGCTTGGCGTAATC
ATGGTCATAGCTGTTTCCTGTGTGAAATTGTTATCCGCTCACAATTCCACACAACATACGAGCCGGAAGC
ATAAAGTGTAAAGCCTGGGGTGCCTAATGAGTGAGCTAACTCACATTAATTGCGTTGCGCTCACTGCCCG
CTTTCCAGTCGGGAAACCTGTCGTGCCAGCGGATCGACAGTACTAAGCTTGGTCTAATACCCAATCTCTC
GTCTTATCCAGATGTTTTATACGCCTCTGGCCCGTGTCTCAAAATCTCTGATGTTACATTGCACAAGATA
AAATAATATCATCATGAACAATAAAACTGTCTGCTTACATAAACAGTAATACAAGGGGTGTTATGAGCCA
TATTCAACGGGAAACGTCGAGGCCGCGATTAAATTCCAACATGGATGCTGATTTATATGGGTATAAATGG
GCTCGCGATAATGTCGGGCAATCAGGTGCGACAATCTATCGCTTGTATGGGAAGCCCGATGCGCCAGAGT
TGTTTCTGAAACATGGCAAAGGTAGCGTTGCCAATGATGTTACAGATGAGATGGTCAGACTAAACTGGCT
GACGGAATTTATGCCTCTTCCGACCATCAAGCATTTTATCCGTACTCCTGATGATGCATGGTTACTCACC
ACTGCGATCCCCGGAAAAACAGCATTCCAGGTATTAGAAGAATATCCTGATTCAGGTGAAAATATTGTTG
ATGCGCTGGCAGTGTTCCTGCGCCGGTTGCATTCGATTCCTGTTTGTAATTGTCCTTTTAACAGCGATCG
CGTATTTCGTCTCGCTCAGGCGCAATCACGAATGAATAACGGTTTGGTTGATGCGAGTGATTTTGATGAC
GAGCGTAATGGCTGGCCTGTTGAACAAGTCTGGAAAGAAATGCATAAACTTTTGCCATTCTCACCGGATT
CAGTCGTCACTCATGGTGATTTCTCACTTGATAACCTTATTTTTGACGAGGGGAAATTAATAGGTTGTAT
TGATGTTGGACGAGTCGGAATCGCAGACCGATACCAGGATCTTGCCATCCTATGGAACTGCCTCGGTGAG
TTTTCTCCTTCATTACAGAAACGGCTTTTTCAAAAATATGGTATTGATAATCCTGATATGAATAAATTGC
AGTTTCATTTGATGCTCGATGAGTTTTTCTAATCAGAATTGGTTAATTGGTTGTAACACTGGCAGAGCAT
TACGCTGACTTGACGGGACGGCGCAAGCTCATGACCAAAATCCCTTAACGTGAGTTACGCGTCGTTCCAC
TGAGCGTCAGAGGTATCACTAGTATTACAGAGGTAAGTTATAACAGTCGCCTAACCC
