>Addgene plasmid #103545 | LSB-hsa-miR-4707-5p | depositor partial sequence | sequence record 196139 | hsa-miR-4707-5p target
CCAGAACCCGCCCGCGCCGGGGC
